Addgene plasmid #234487: pMAL-c2X_MBP-CLmN-H6
Purpose: Maltose binding protein N-terminally fused to His-tagged CLmN split intein
Depositing lab: Henning Mootz. Depositing organization: Universität Münster. Publication: A cysteine-less and ultra-fast split intein rationally engineered from being aggregation-prone to highly efficient in protein trans-splicing. Humberg C, Yilmaz Z, Fitzian K, Dorner W, Kummel D, Mootz HD. Nat Commun. 2025 Mar 19;16(1):2723. doi: 10.1038/s41467-025-57596-x. PubMed 40108172.
Backbone
  Vector backbone: pMAL-c2X
  Backbone size w/o insert (bp): 5445
  Total vector size (bp): 7020
  Vector type: Bacterial Expression
Growth in bacteria
  Bacterial resistance: Ampicillin, 100 μg/mL
  Growth temperature: 37°C
  Growth strain: DH5alpha
  Copy number: Unknown
Gene/Insert
  Gene/Insert name: N-terminal Fragment of the CLm Split Intein (alt name: CLmN)
  Species: Aeromonas phage Aes123
  Insert size (bp): 360
  Mutation: T69K, F75H, M118N within the N-terminal fragment of the Aes123 PoB1 intein
  GenBank ID: AFN69891.1 JN377899
  Tag / fusion protein: Maltose Binding Protein (MBP) (N terminal on insert); Hexahistidine Tag (C terminal on insert)
  Cloning method: Restriction Enzyme; 5′ cloning site EcoRI (not destroyed); 3′ cloning site HindIII (not destroyed)
  Sequencing primers: 5′ malE
Terms and licenses: Academic/Nonprofit Terms; Industry Terms: Not Available to Industry
Depositor comments: Please visit https://doi.org/10.1101/2025.01.22.634254 for bioRxiv preprint.
How to cite: pMAL-c2X_MBP-CLmN-H6 was a gift from Henning Mootz (Addgene plasmid # 234487 ; http://n2t.net/addgene:234487 ; RRID:Addgene_234487)
