[The description below was written by a language model from this plasmid's Addgene catalogue record and pLannotate feature annotations shown in this document.]
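Description:
pMAL-c2X_MBP-CLmN-H6 is a bacterial expression plasmid of about 7 kb built on the pMAL-c2X backbone for cytosolic production of a maltose binding protein fusion in E. coli. It is maintained through a ColE1/pMB1-type origin accompanied by the pBR322 bom region and the rop gene, which moderates copy number, and it is selected with ampicillin via the β-lactamase gene. An M13 phage origin is also present, allowing single-stranded DNA production with helper phage.

Expression is driven by the strong hybrid tac promoter under control of a lac operator. The plasmid carries its own lacI gene behind the lacIq promoter, so transcription stays repressed until it is relieved with IPTG. The malE coding sequence lacks a signal peptide, which keeps MBP in the cytoplasm. Downstream of it, between retained EcoRI and HindIII sites, sits the roughly 360 bp insert encoding CLmN, the N-terminal fragment of the CLm split intein. This fragment derives from the Aeromonas phage Aes123 PolB1 intein (written "PoB1" in the record) and carries the T69K, F75H and M118N substitutions, followed by a C-terminal hexahistidine tag. The automated feature table does not annotate the intein or the His tag, but the unannotated gap after MBP matches their expected position. A residual lacZα fragment and the rrnB T1/T2 terminators follow the cloning region.

The fusion places MBP as the N-terminal extein-like partner of the intein fragment, with amylose or nickel affinity handles available for purification. According to the associated work, CLm is a cysteine-less, very fast split intein engineered to reduce aggregation, so this construct likely serves as the N-terminal precursor for protein trans-splicing assays with a complementary C-terminal fragment.
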