Features (pLannotate 1.2.2; 18 found; start..end, strand, type, name):
      3..80      +  promoter       lacIq promoter: lacI (mutant); In the lacIq allele, a single base change in the promoter boosts expression of the lacI gene about 10-fold.
     81..1163    +  CDS            lacI: lac repressor; lacI; The lac repressor binds to the lac operator to inhibit transcription in E. coli. This inhibition can be relieved by adding lactose or isopropyl-β-D-thiogalactopyranoside (IPTG).
   1176..1197    +  protein_bind   CAP binding site: CAP binding activates transcription in the presence of cAMP. E. coli catabolite activator protein
   1216..1233    +  promoter       tet promoter (fragment): E. coli promoter for tetracycline efflux protein gene
   1406..1434    +  promoter       tac promoter: strong E. coli promoter; hybrid between the trp and lac UV5 promoters
   1442..1458    +  protein_bind   lac operator: The lac repressor binds to the lac operator to inhibit transcription in E. coli. This inhibition can be relieved by adding lactose or isopropyl-β-D-thiogalactopyranoside (IPTG). lac repressor encoded by lacI
   1528..2628    +  CDS            MBP: maltose binding protein from E. coli; malE (mutated); This version of the gene does not encode a signal sequence, so MBP will remain in the cytosol.
   3109..3263    +  CDS            lacZα (fragment): LacZα fragment of β-galactosidase; lacZ fragment
   3356..3471    +  ncRNA          5S rRNA: Accession: RF00001 - 5S ribosomal RNA
   3475..3561    +  terminator     rrnB T1 terminator: Escherichia coli rrnB; transcription terminator T1 from the E. coli rrnB gene
   3653..3680    +  terminator     rrnB T2 terminator: transcription terminator T2 from the E. coli rrnB gene
   3699..3790    +  promoter       AmpR promoter: bla
   3791..4651    +  CDS            AmpR: β-lactamase; bla; confers resistance to ampicillin, carbenicillin, and related antibiotics
   4693..5206    -  rep_origin     M13 ori (sequence partly withheld): M13 bacteriophage origin of replication; arrow indicates direction of (+) strand synthesis
   5317..5905    +  rep_origin     ori: high-copy-number ColE1/pMB1/pBR322/pUC origin of replication
   6091..6231    -  misc_feature   bom: basis of mobility region from pBR322
   6333..6524    -  CDS            rop: Rop protein, which maintains plasmids at low copy number; rop
   6541..6921    +  CDS            YPB1_ECOLX: Protein predicted: Swiss-Prot protein existence level 4. From Escherichia coli.
>Addgene plasmid #234487 | pMAL-c2X_MBP-CLmN-H6 | addgene full sequence | sequence record 471039 | Addgene NGS Result
CCGACACCATCGAATGGTGCAAAACCTTTCGCGGTATGGCATGATAGCGCCCGGAAGAGAGTCAATTCAG
GGTGGTGAATGTGAAACCAGTAACGTTATACGATGTCGCAGAGTATGCCGGTGTCTCTTATCAGACCGTT
TCCCGCGTGGTGAACCAGGCCAGCCACGTTTCTGCGAAAACGCGGGAAAAAGTGGAAGCGGCGATGGCGG
AGCTGAATTACATTCCCAACCGCGTGGCACAACAACTGGCGGGCAAACAGTCGTTGCTGATTGGCGTTGC
CACCTCCAGTCTGGCCCTGCACGCGCCGTCGCAAATTGTCGCGGCGATTAAATCTCGCGCCGATCAACTG
GGTGCCAGCGTGGTGGTGTCGATGGTAGAACGAAGCGGCGTCGAAGCCTGTAAAGCGGCGGTGCACAATC
TTCTCGCGCAACGCGTCAGTGGGCTGATCATTAACTATCCGCTGGATGACCAGGATGCCATTGCTGTGGA
AGCTGCCTGCACTAATGTTCCGGCGTTATTTCTTGATGTCTCTGACCAGACACCCATCAACAGTATTATT
TTCTCCCATGAAGACGGTACGCGACTGGGCGTGGAGCATCTGGTCGCATTGGGTCACCAGCAAATCGCGC
TGTTAGCGGGCCCATTAAGTTCTGTCTCGGCGCGTCTGCGTCTGGCTGGCTGGCATAAATATCTCACTCG
CAATCAAATTCAGCCGATAGCGGAACGGGAAGGCGACTGGAGTGCCATGTCCGGTTTTCAACAAACCATG
CAAATGCTGAATGAGGGCATCGTTCCCACTGCGATGCTGGTTGCCAACGATCAGATGGCGCTGGGCGCAA
TGCGCGCCATTACCGAGTCCGGGCTGCGCGTTGGTGCGGATATCTCGGTAGTGGGATACGACGATACCGA
AGACAGCTCATGTTATATCCCGCCGTTAACCACCATCAAACAGGATTTTCGCCTGCTGGGGCAAACCAGC
GTGGACCGCTTGCTGCAACTCTCTCAGGGCCAGGCGGTGAAGGGCAATCAGCTGTTGCCCGTCTCACTGG
TGAAAAGAAAAACCACCCTGGCGCCCAATACGCAAACCGCCTCTCCCCGCGCGTTGGCCGATTCATTAAT
GCAGCTGGCACGACAGGTTTCCCGACTGGAAAGCGGGCAGTGAGCGCAACGCAATTAATGTAAGTTAGCT
CACTCATTAGGCACAATTCTCATGTTTGACAGCTTATCATCGACTGCACGGTGCACCAATGCTTCTGGCG
TCAGGCAGCCATCGGAAGCTGTGGTATGGCTGTGCAGGTCGTAAATCACTGCATAATTCGTGTCGCTCAA
GGCGCACTCCCGTTCTGGATAATGTTTTTTGCGCCGACATCATAACGGTTCTGGCAAATATTCTGAAATG
AGCTGTTGACAATTAATCATCGGCTCGTATAATGTGTGGAATTGTGAGCGGATAACAATTTCACACAGGA
AACAGCCAGTCCGTTTAGGTGTTTTCACGAGCACTTCACCAACAAGGACCATAGATTATGAAAACTGAAG
AAGGTAAACTGGTAATCTGGATTAACGGCGATAAAGGCTATAACGGTCTCGCTGAAGTCGGTAAGAAATT
CGAGAAAGATACCGGAATTAAAGTCACCGTTGAGCATCCGGATAAACTGGAAGAGAAATTCCCACAGGTT
GCGGCAACTGGCGATGGCCCTGACATTATCTTCTGGGCACACGACCGCTTTGGTGGCTACGCTCAATCTG
GCCTGTTGGCTGAAATCACCCCGGACAAAGCGTTCCAGGACAAGCTGTATCCGTTTACCTGGGATGCCGT
ACGTTACAACGGCAAGCTGATTGCTTACCCGATCGCTGTTGAAGCGTTATCGCTGATTTATAACAAAGAT
CTGCTGCCGAACCCGCCAAAAACCTGGGAAGAGATCCCGGCGCTGGATAAAGAACTGAAAGCGAAAGGTA
AGAGCGCGCTGATGTTCAACCTGCAAGAACCGTACTTCACCTGGCCGCTGATTGCTGCTGACGGGGGTTA
TGCGTTCAAGTATGAAAACGGCAAGTACGACATTAAAGACGTGGGCGTGGATAACGCTGGCGCGAAAGCG
GGTCTGACCTTCCTGGTTGACCTGATTAAAAACAAACACATGAATGCAGACACCGATTACTCCATCGCAG
AAGCTGCCTTTAATAAAGGCGAAACAGCGATGACCATCAACGGCCCGTGGGCATGGTCCAACATCGACAC
CAGCAAAGTGAATTATGGTGTAACGGTACTGCCGACCTTCAAGGGTCAACCATCCAAACCGTTCGTTGGC
GTGCTGAGCGCAGGTATTAACGCCGCCAGTCCGAACAAAGAGCTGGCAAAAGAGTTCCTCGAAAACTATC
TGCTGACTGATGAAGGTCTGGAAGCGGTTAATAAAGACAAACCGCTGGGTGCCGTAGCGCTGAAGTCTTA
CGAGGAAGAGTTGGCGAAAGATCCACGTATTGCCGCCACCATGGAAAACGCCCAGAAAGGTGAAATCATG
CCGAACATCCCGCAGATGTCCGCTTTCTGGTATGCCGTGCGTACTGCGGTGATCAACGCCGCCAGCGGTC
GTCAGACTGTCGATGAAGCCCTGAAAGACGCGCAGACTAATTCGAGCTCGAACAACAACAACAATAACAA
TAACAACAACCTCGGGATCGAGGGAAGGATTTCAGAATTCTATATTGATACCGATAGCGTTGTGGGCGAT
ACCATTATTGATGTTAGCGGCAAAAAAATGACCATTGCCGAGTTTTATGATAGCACACCGGATGTTTTTA
TGCGTCGTAATGATGAAGCACGTGATTGGGTTAAACGTGTTGGTGGTAAAACCAGCCTGAGCGTTAATAC
CTATAGCGGTGAAGTTGAACGCAAAAACATCAACTACATCATGAAACATAAAGTGAAAAAACGCATGCAC
AAAATCAAAGCCGGTGGCAAAGAAGTGATTGTTACCGCAGATCATTCAGTGATGGTGAAACGTGATGGCA
AAATCATTGATGTGAAACCGACCGAAATGAAACAGACCGATCGTGTTGTTAAATGGAACCTGACCGGATC
CCATCATCATCACCATCATTAAGCTTGGCACTGGCCGTCGTTTTACAACGTCGTGACTGGGAAAACCCTG
GCGTTACCCAACTTAATCGCCTTGCAGCACATCCCCCTTTCGCCAGCTGGCGTAATAGCGAAGAGGCCCG
CACCGATCGCCCTTCCCAACAGTTGCGCAGCCTGAATGGCGAATGGCAGCTTGGCTGTTTTGGCGGATGA
GATAAGATTTTCAGCCTGATACAGATTAAATCAGAACGCAGAAGCGGTCTGATAAAACAGAATTTGCCTG
GCGGCAGTAGCGCGGTGGTCCCACCTGACCCCATGCCGAACTCAGAAGTGAAACGCCGTAGCGCCGATGG
TAGTGTGGGGTCTCCCCATGCGAGAGTAGGGAACTGCCAGGCATCAAATAAAACGAAAGGCTCAGTCGAA
AGACTGGGCCTTTCGTTTTATCTGTTGTTTGTCGGTGAACGCTCTCCTGAGTAGGACAAATCCGCCGGGA
GCGGATTTGAACGTTGCGAAGCAACGGCCCGGAGGGTGGCGGGCAGGACGCCCGCCATAAACTGCCAGGC
ATCAAATTAAGCAGAAGGCCATCCTGACGGATGGCCTTTTTGCGTTTCTACAAACTCTTTTGTTTATTTT
TCTAAATACATTCAAATATGTATCCGCTCATGAGACAATAACCCTGATAAATGCTTCAATAATATTGAAA
AAGGAAGAGTATGAGTATTCAACATTTCCGTGTCGCCCTTATTCCCTTTTTTGCGGCATTTTGCCTTCCT
GTTTTTGCTCACCCAGAAACGCTGGTGAAAGTAAAAGATGCTGAAGATCAGTTGGGTGCACGAGTGGGTT
ACATCGAACTGGATCTCAACAGCGGTAAGATCCTTGAGAGTTTTCGCCCCGAAGAACGTTTCCCAATGAT
GAGCACTTTTAAAGTTCTGCTATGTGGCGCGGTATTATCCCGTGTTGACGCCGGGCAAGAGCAACTCGGT
CGCCGCATACACTATTCTCAGAATGACTTGGTTGAGTACTCACCAGTCACAGAAAAGCATCTTACGGATG
GCATGACAGTAAGAGAATTATGCAGTGCTGCCATAACCATGAGTGATAACACTGCGGCCAACTTACTTCT
GACAACGATCGGAGGACCGAAGGAGCTAACCGCTTTTTTGCACAACATGGGGGATCATGTAACTCGCCTT
GATCGTTGGGAACCGGAGCTGAATGAAGCCATACCAAACGACGAGCGTGACACCACGATGCCTGTAGCAA
TGGCAACAACGTTGCGCAAACTATTAACTGGCGAACTACTTACTCTAGCTTCCCGGCAACAATTAATAGA
CTGGATGGAGGCGGATAAAGTTGCAGGACCACTTCTGCGCTCGGCCCTTCCGGCTGGCTGGTTTATTGCT
GATAAATCTGGAGCCGGTGAGCGTGGGTCTCGCGGTATCATTGCAGCACTGGGGCCAGATGGTAAGCCCT
CCCGTATCGTAGTTATCTACACGACGGGGAGTCAGGCAACTATGGATGAACGAAATAGACAGATCGCTGA
GATAGGTGCCTCACTGATTAAGCATTGGTAACTGTCAGACCAAGTTTACTCATATATACTTTAGATTGAT
T
[38 nt withheld, positions 4692-4729]
A
[37 nt withheld, positions 4731-4767]
ATTTTGTTAAAATTCGCGTTAAATTTTTGTTAAATCAGCTCATTTTTTAACCAATAGGCCGAAATCGGCA
AAATCCCTTATAAATCAAAAGAATAGCCCGAGATAGGGT
[37 nt withheld, positions 4877-4913]
AAAGAACGTGGACTCCAACGTCAAAGG
[141 nt withheld, positions 4941-5081]
G
[125 nt withheld, positions 5083-5207]
AAAGGATCTAGGTGAAGATCCTTTTTGATAATCTCATGACCAAAATCCCTTAACGTGAGTTTTCGTTCCA
CTGAGCGTCAGACCCCGTAGAAAAGATCAAAGGATCTTCTTGAGATCCTTTTTTTCTGCGCGTAATCTGC
TGCTTGCAAACAAAAAAACCACCGCTACCAGCGGTGGTTTGTTTGCCGGATCAAGAGCTACCAACTCTTT
TTCCGAAGGTAACTGGCTTCAGCAGAGCGCAGATACCAAATACTGTCCTTCTAGTGTAGCCGTAGTTAGG
CCACCACTTCAAGAACTCTGTAGCACCGCCTACATACCTCGCTCTGCTAATCCTGTTACCAGTGGCTGCT
GCCAGTGGCGATAAGTCGTGTCTTACCGGGTTGGACTCAAGACGATAGTTACCGGATAAGGCGCAGCGGT
CGGGCTGAACGGGGGGTTCGTGCACACAGCCCAGCTTGGAGCGAACGACCTACACCGAACTGAGATACCT
ACAGCGTGAGCTATGAGAAAGCGCCACGCTTCCCGAAGGGAGAAAGGCGGACAGGTATCCGGTAAGCGGC
AGGGTCGGAACAGGAGAGCGCACGAGGGAGCTTCCAGGGGGAAACGCCTGGTATCTTTATAGTCCTGTCG
GGTTTCGCCACCTCTGACTTGAGCGTCGATTTTTGTGATGCTCGTCAGGGGGGCGGAGCCTATGGAAAAA
CGCCAGCAACGCGGCCTTTTTACGGTTCCTGGCCTTTTGCTGGCCTTTTGCTCACATGTTCTTTCCTGCG
TTATCCCCTGATTCTGTGGATAACCGTATTACCGCCTTTGAGTGAGCTGATACCGCTCGCCGCAGCCGAA
CGACCGAGCGCAGCGAGTCAGTGAGCGAGGAAGCGGAAGAGCGCCTGATGCGGTATTTTCTCCTTACGCA
TCTGTGCGGTATTTCACACCGCATATGGTGCACTCTCAGTACAATCTGCTCTGATGCCGCATAGTTAAGC
CAGTATACACTCCGCTATCGCTACGTGACTGGGTCATGGCTGCGCCCCGACACCCGCCAACACCCGCTGA
CGCGCCCTGACGGGCTTGTCTGCTCCCGGCATCCGCTTACAGACAAGCTGTGACCGTCTCCGGGAGCTGC
ATGTGTCAGAGGTTTTCACCGTCATCACCGAAACGCGCGAGGCAGCTGCGGTAAAGCTCATCAGCGTGGT
CGTGCAGCGATTCACAGATGTCTGCCTGTTCATCCGCGTCCAGCTCGTTGAGTTTCTCCAGAAGCGTTAA
TGTCTGGCTTCTGATAAAGCGGGCCATGTTAAGGGCGGTTTTTTCCTGTTTGGTCACTGATGCCTCCGTG
TAAGGGGGATTTCTGTTCATGGGGGTAATGATACCGATGAAACGAGAGAGGATGCTCACGATACGGGTTA
CTGATGATGAACATGCCCGGTTACTGGAACGTTGTGAGGGTAAACAACTGGCGGTATGGATGCGGCGGGA
CCAGAGAAAAATCACTCAGGGTCAATGCCAGCGCTTCGTTAATACAGATGTAGGTGTTCCACAGGGTAGC
CAGCAGCATCCTGCGATGCAGATCCGGAACATAATGGTGCAGGGCGCTGACTTCCGCGTTTCCAGACTTT
ACGAAACACGGAAACCGAAGACCATTCATGTTGTTGCTCAGGTCGCAGACGTTTTGCAGCAGCAGTCGCT
TCACGTTCGCTCGCGTATCGGTGATTCATTCTGCTAACCAGTAAGGCAACCCCGCCAGCCTAGCCGGGTC
CTCAACGACAGGAGCACGATCATGCGCACCCGTGGCCAGGACCCAACGCTGCCCGAAATT
